>Addgene plasmid #239956 | pLKO.1 puro-shGPR43-2 | depositor full sequence | sequence record 472619 | pLKO.1 puro-shGPR43-2 sequence 7084 bps
TTGGGGTTGCGCCTTTTCCAAGGCAGCCCTGGGTTTGCGCAGGGACGCGGCTGCTCTGGGCGTGGTTCCG
GGAAACGCAGCGGCGCCGACCCTGGGTCTCGCACATTCTTCACGTCCGTTCGCAGCGTCACCCGGATCTT
CGCCGCTACCCTTGTGGGCCCCCCGGCGACGCTTCCTGCTCCGCCCCTAAGTCGGGAAGGTTCCTTGCGG
TTCGCGGCGTGCCGGACGTGACAAACGGAAGCCGCACGTCTCACTAGTACCCTCGCAGACGGACAGCGCC
AGGGAGCAATGGCAGCGCGCCGACCGCGATGGGCTGTGGCCAATAGCGGCTGCTCAGCAGGGCGCGCCGA
GAGCAGCGGCCGGGAAGGGGCGGTGCGGGAGGCGGGGTGTGGGGCGGTAGTGTGGGCCCTGTTCCTGCCC
GCGCGGTGTTCCGCATTCTGCAAGCCTCCGGAGCGCACGTCGGCAGTCGGCTCCCTCGTTGACCGAATCA
CCGACCTCTCTCCCCAGGGGGATCCACCGGAGCTTACCATGACCGAGTACAAGCCCACGGTGCGCCTCGC
CACCCGCGACGACGTCCCCAGGGCCGTACGCACCCTCGCCGCCGCGTTCGCCGACTACCCCGCCACGCGC
CACACCGTCGATCCGGACCGCCACATCGAGCGGGTCACCGAGCTGCAAGAACTCTTCCTCACGCGCGTCG
GGCTCGACATCGGCAAGGTGTGGGTCGCGGACGACGGCGCCGCGGTGGCGGTCTGGACCACGCCGGAGAG
CGTCGAAGCGGGGGCGGTGTTCGCCGAGATCGGCCCGCGCATGGCCGAGTTGAGCGGTTCCCGGCTGGCC
GCGCAGCAACAGATGGAAGGCCTCCTGGCGCCGCACCGGCCCAAGGAGCCCGCGTGGTTCCTGGCCACCG
TCGGCGTCTCGCCCGACCACCAGGGCAAGGGTCTGGGCAGCGCCGTCGTGCTCCCCGGAGTGGAGGCGGC
CGAGCGCGCCGGGGTGCCCGCCTTCCTGGAGACCTCCGCGCCCCGCAACCTCCCCTTCTACGAGCGGCTC
GGCTTCACCGTCACCGCCGACGTCGAGGTGCCCGAAGGACCGCGCACCTGGTGCATGACCCGCAAGCCCG
GTGCCTGACGCCCGCCCCACGACCCGCAGCGCCCGACCGAAAGGAGCGCACGACCCCATGCATCGGTACC
TTTAAGACCAATGACTTACAAGGCAGCTGTAGATCTTAGCCACTTTTTAAAAGAAAAGGGGGGACTGGAA
GGGCTAATTCACTCCCAACGAAGACAAGATCTGCTTTTTGCTTGTACTGGGTCTCTCTGGTTAGACCAGA
TCTGAGCCTGGGAGCTCTCTGGCTAACTAGGGAACCCACTGCTTAAGCCTCAATAAAGCTTGCCTTGAGT
GCTTCAAGTAGTGTGTGCCCGTCTGTTGTGTGACTCTGGTAACTAGAGATCCCTCAGACCCTTTTAGTCA
GTGTGGAAAATCTCTAGCAGTAGTAGTTCATGTCATCTTATTATTCAGTATTTATAACTTGCAAAGAAAT
GAATATCAGAGAGTGAGAGGAACTTGTTTATTGCAGCTTATAATGGTTACAAATAAAGCAATAGCATCAC
AAATTTCACAAATAAAGCATTTTTTTCACTGCATTCTAGTTGTGGTTTGTCCAAACTCATCAATGTATCT
TATCATGTCTGGCTCTAGCTATCCCGCCCCTAACTCCGCCCATCCCGCCCCTAACTCCGCCCAGTTCCGC
CCATTCTCCGCCCCATGGCTGACTAATTTTTTTTATTTATGCAGAGGCCGAGGCCGCCTCGGCCTCTGAG
CTATTCCAGAAGTAGTGAGGAGGCTTTTTTGGAGGCCTAGGGACGTACCCAATTCGCCCTATAGTGAGTC
GTATTACGCGCGCTCACTGGCCGTCGTTTTACAACGTCGTGACTGGGAAAACCCTGGCGTTACCCAACTT
AATCGCCTTGCAGCACATCCCCCTTTCGCCAGCTGGCGTAATAGCGAAGAGGCCCGCACCGATCGCCCTT
CCCAACAGTTGCGCAGCCTGAATGGCGAATGGG
[124 nt withheld, positions 2064-2187]
C
[91 nt withheld, positions 2189-2279]
A
[49 nt withheld, positions 2281-2329]
CCTTTGACGTTGGAGTCCACGTTCTTT
[37 nt withheld, positions 2357-2393]
ACCCTATCTCGGTCTATTCTTTTGATTTATAAGGGATTTTGCCGATTTCGGCCTATTGGTTAAAAAATGA
GCTGATTTAACAAAAATTTAACGCGAATTTTAACAAAATATTAACGCTTACAATTTAGGTGGCACTTTTC
GGGGAAATGTGCGCGGAACCCCTATTTGTTTATTTTTCTAAATACATTCAAATATGTATCCGCTCATGAG
ACAATAACCCTGATAAATGCTTCAATAATATTGAAAAAGGAAGAGTATGAGTATTCAACATTTCCGTGTC
GCCCTTATTCCCTTTTTTGCGGCATTTTGCCTTCCTGTTTTTGCTCACCCAGAAACGCTGGTGAAAGTAA
AAGATGCTGAAGATCAGTTGGGTGCACGAGTGGGTTACATCGAACTGGATCTCAACAGCGGTAAGATCCT
TGAGAGTTTTCGCCCCGAAGAACGTTTTCCAATGATGAGCACTTTTAAAGTTCTGCTATGTGGCGCGGTA
TTATCCCGTATTGACGCCGGGCAAGAGCAACTCGGTCGCCGCATACACTATTCTCAGAATGACTTGGTTG
AGTACTCACCAGTCACAGAAAAGCATCTTACGGATGGCATGACAGTAAGAGAATTATGCAGTGCTGCCAT
AACCATGAGTGATAACACTGCGGCCAACTTACTTCTGACAACGATCGGAGGACCGAAGGAGCTAACCGCT
TTTTTGCACAACATGGGGGATCATGTAACTCGCCTTGATCGTTGGGAACCGGAGCTGAATGAAGCCATAC
CAAACGACGAGCGTGACACCACGATGCCTGTAGCAATGGCAACAACGTTGCGCAAACTATTAACTGGCGA
ACTACTTACTCTAGCTTCCCGGCAACAATTAATAGACTGGATGGAGGCGGATAAAGTTGCAGGACCACTT
CTGCGCTCGGCCCTTCCGGCTGGCTGGTTTATTGCTGATAAATCTGGAGCCGGTGAGCGTGGGTCTCGCG
GTATCATTGCAGCACTGGGGCCAGATGGTAAGCCCTCCCGTATCGTAGTTATCTACACGACGGGGAGTCA
GGCAACTATGGATGAACGAAATAGACAGATCGCTGAGATAGGTGCCTCACTGATTAAGCATTGGTAACTG
TCAGACCAAGTTTACTCATATATACTTTAGATTGATTTAAAACTTCATTTTTAATTTAAAAGGATCTAGG
TGAAGATCCTTTTTGATAATCTCATGACCAAAATCCCTTAACGTGAGTTTTCGTTCCACTGAGCGTCAGA
CCCCGTAGAAAAGATCAAAGGATCTTCTTGAGATCCTTTTTTTCTGCGCGTAATCTGCTGCTTGCAAACA
AAAAAACCACCGCTACCAGCGGTGGTTTGTTTGCCGGATCAAGAGCTACCAACTCTTTTTCCGAAGGTAA
CTGGCTTCAGCAGAGCGCAGATACCAAATACTGTTCTTCTAGTGTAGCCGTAGTTAGGCCACCACTTCAA
GAACTCTGTAGCACCGCCTACATACCTCGCTCTGCTAATCCTGTTACCAGTGGCTGCTGCCAGTGGCGAT
AAGTCGTGTCTTACCGGGTTGGACTCAAGACGATAGTTACCGGATAAGGCGCAGCGGTCGGGCTGAACGG
GGGGTTCGTGCACACAGCCCAGCTTGGAGCGAACGACCTACACCGAACTGAGATACCTACAGCGTGAGCT
ATGAGAAAGCGCCACGCTTCCCGAAGGGAGAAAGGCGGACAGGTATCCGGTAAGCGGCAGGGTCGGAACA
GGAGAGCGCACGAGGGAGCTTCCAGGGGGAAACGCCTGGTATCTTTATAGTCCTGTCGGGTTTCGCCACC
TCTGACTTGAGCGTCGATTTTTGTGATGCTCGTCAGGGGGGCGGAGCCTATGGAAAAACGCCAGCAACGC
GGCCTTTTTACGGTTCCTGGCCTTTTGCTGGCCTTTTGCTCACATGTTCTTTCCTGCGTTATCCCCTGAT
TCTGTGGATAACCGTATTACCGCCTTTGAGTGAGCTGATACCGCTCGCCGCAGCCGAACGACCGAGCGCA
GCGAGTCAGTGAGCGAGGAAGCGGAAGAGCGCCCAATACGCAAACCGCCTCTCCCCGCGCGTTGGCCGAT
TCATTAATGCAGCTGGCACGACAGGTTTCCCGACTGGAAAGCGGGCAGTGAGCGCAACGCAATTAATGTG
AGTTAGCTCACTCATTAGGCACCCCAGGCTTTACACTTTATGCTTCCGGCTCGTATGTTGTGTGGAATTG
TGAGCGGATAACAATTTCACACAGGAAACAGCTATGACCATGATTACGCCAAGCGCGCAATTAACCCTCA
CTAAAGGGAACAAAAGCTGGAGCTGCAAGCTTAATGTAGTCTTATGCAATACTCTTGTAGTCTTGCAACA
TGGTAACGATGAGTTAGCAACATGCCTTACAAGGAGAGAAAAAGCACCGTGCATGCCGATTGGTGGAAGT
AAGGTGGTACGATCGTGCCTTATTAGGAAGGCAACAGACGGGTCTGACATGGATTGGACGAACCACTGAA
TTGCCGCATTGCAGAGATATTGTATTTAAGTGCCTAGCTCGATACATAAACGGGTCTCTCTGGTTAGACC
AGATCTGAGCCTGGGAGCTCTCTGGCTAACTAGGGAACCCACTGCTTAAGCCTCAATAAAGCTTGCCTTG
AGTGCTTCAAGTAGTGTGTGCCCGTCTGTTGTGTGACTCTGGTAACTAGAGATCCCTCAGACCCTTTTAG
TCAGTGTGGAAAATCTCTAGCAGTGGCGCCCGAACAGGGACTTGAAAGCGAAAGGGAAACCAGAGGAGCT
CTCTCGACGCAGGACTCGGCTTGCTGAAGCGCGCACGGCAAGAGGCGAGGGGCGGCGACTGGTGAGTACG
CCAAAAATTTTGACTAGCGGAGGCTAGAAGGAGAGAGATGGGTGCGAGAGCGTCAGTATTAAGCGGGGGA
GAATTAGATCGCGATGGGAAAAAATTCGGTTAAGGCCAGGGGGAAAGAAAAAATATAAATTAAAACATAT
AGTATGGGCAAGCAGGGAGCTAGAACGATTCGCAGTTAATCCTGGCCTGTTAGAAACATCAGAAGGCTGT
AGACAAATACTGGGACAGCTACAACCATCCCTTCAGACAGGATCAGAAGAACTTAGATCATTATATAATA
CAGTAGCAACCCTCTATTGTGTGCATCAAAGGATAGAGATAAAAGACACCAAGGAAGCTTTAGACAAGAT
AGAGGAAGAGCAAAACAAAAGTAAGACCACCGCACAGCAAGCGGCCGCTGATCTTCAGACCTGGAGGAGG
AGATATGAGGGACAATTGGAGAAGTGAATTATATAAATATAAAGTAGTAAAAATTGAACCATTAGGAGTA
GCACCCACCAAGGCAAAGAGAAGAGTGGTGCAGAGAGAAAAAAGAGCAGTGGGAATAGGAGCTTTGTTCC
TTGGGTTCTTGGGAGCAGCAGGAAGCACTATGGGCGCAGCGTCAATGACGCTGACGGTACAGGCCAGACA
ATTATTGTCTGGTATAGTGCAGCAGCAGAACAATTTGCTGAGGGCTATTGAGGCGCAACAGCATCTGTTG
CAACTCACAGTCTGGGGCATCAAGCAGCTCCAGGCAAGAATCCTGGCTGTGGAAAGATACCTAAAGGATC
AACAGCTCCTGGGGATTTGGGGTTGCTCTGGAAAACTCATTTGCACCACTGCTGTGCCTTGGAATGCTAG
TTGGAGTAATAAATCTCTGGAACAGATTTGGAATCACACGACCTGGATGGAGTGGGACAGAGAAATTAAC
AATTACACAAGCTTAATACACTCCTTAATTGAAGAATCGCAAAACCAGCAAGAAAAGAATGAACAAGAAT
TATTGGAATTAGATAAATGGGCAAGTTTGTGGAATTGGTTTAACATAACAAATTGGCTGTGGTATATAAA
ATTATTCATAATGATAGTAGGAGGCTTGGTAGGTTTAAGAATAGTTTTTGCTGTACTTTCTATAGTGAAT
AGAGTTAGGCAGGGATATTCACCATTATCGTTTCAGACCCACCTCCCAACCCCGAGGGGACCCGACAGGC
CCGAAGGAATAGAAGAAGAAGGTGGAGAGAGAGACAGAGACAGATCCATTCGATTAGTGAACGGATCTCG
ACGGTATCGATCACGAGACTAGCCTCGAGCGGCCGCCCCCTTCACCGAGGGCCTATTTCCCATGATTCCT
TCATATTTGCATATACGATACAAGGCTGTTAGAGAGATAATTGGAATTAATTTGACTGTAAACACAAAGA
TATTAGTACAAAATACGTGACGTAGAAAGTAATAATTTCTTGGGTAGTTTGCAGTTTTAAAATTATGTTT
TAAAATGGACTATCATATGCTTACCGTAACTTGAAAGTATTTCGATTTCTTGGCTTTATATATCTTGTGG
AAAGGACGAAACACCGGGCTACGAGAACTTCACCGATACTCGAGTATCGGTGAAGTTCTCGTAGCTTTTT
GAATTCTCGACCTCGAGACAAATGGCAGTATTCATCCACAATTTTAAAAGAAAAGGGGGGATTGGGGGGT
ACAGTGCAGGGGAAAGAATAGTAGACATAATAGCAACAGACATACAAACTAAAGAATTACAAAAACAAAT
TACAAAAATTCAAAATTTTCGGGTTTATTACAGGGACAGCAGAGATCCACTTTGGCCGCGGCTCGAGGGG
G
Features (pLannotate 1.2.2; 25 found; start..end, strand, type, name):
    529..1128    +  CDS            PuroR: puromycin N-acetyltransferase; pac from Streptomyces alboniger; confers resistance to puromycin
   1171..1254    +  CDS            nef (fragment): NEF_HV1Z2 - Experimental evidence at protein level: Swiss-Prot protein existence level 1. Extracellular Nef protein targets CD4(+) T-lymphocytes for apoptosis by interacting with CXCR4 surface receptors. From Human immunodeficiency virus type 1 group M subtype D (isolate Z2/CDC-Z34) (HIV-1).
   1256..1489    +  LTR            3' LTR (ΔU3): self-inactivating 3' long terminal repeat (LTR) from HIV-1
   1561..1682    +  polyA_signal   SV40 poly(A) signal: SV40 polyadenylation signal
   1722..1857    +  rep_origin     SV40 ori: SV40 origin of replication
   1878..1896    -  promoter       T7 promoter: promoter for bacteriophage T7 RNA polymerase
   1904..2059    +  CDS            lacZα (fragment): LacZα fragment of β-galactosidase; lacZ fragment
   2064..2492    +  rep_origin     f1 ori (sequence partly withheld): f1 bacteriophage origin of replication; arrow indicates direction of (+) strand synthesis
   2545..2649    +  promoter       AmpR promoter: bla
   2650..3510    +  CDS            AmpR: β-lactamase; bla; confers resistance to ampicillin, carbenicillin, and related antibiotics
   3681..4269    +  rep_origin     ori: high-copy-number ColE1/pMB1/pBR322/pUC origin of replication
   4452..4544    +  CDS            lacI (fragment): lac repressor; lacI; The lac repressor binds to the lac operator to inhibit transcription in E. coli. This inhibition can be relieved by adding lactose or isopropyl-β-D-thiogalactopyranoside (IPTG).
   4557..4578    +  protein_bind   CAP binding site: CAP binding activates transcription in the presence of cAMP. E. coli catabolite activator protein
   4593..4623    +  promoter       lac promoter: promoter for the E. coli lac operon
   4631..4647    +  protein_bind   lac operator: The lac repressor binds to the lac operator to inhibit transcription in E. coli. This inhibition can be relieved by adding lactose or isopropyl-β-D-thiogalactopyranoside (IPTG). lac repressor encoded by lacI
   4692..4710    +  promoter       T3 promoter: promoter for bacteriophage T3 RNA polymerase
   4738..4964    +  promoter       RSV promoter: Rous sarcoma virus enhancer/promoter
   4965..5145    +  LTR            5' LTR (truncated): truncated 5' long terminal repeat (LTR) from HIV-1
   5192..5317    +  misc_feature   HIV-1 Ψ: packaging signal of human immunodeficiency virus type 1
   5301..5664    +  CDS            HIV-1 gag (fragment): gag protein from human immunodeficiency virus 1; gag
   5810..6043    +  misc_feature   RRE: The Rev response element (RRE) of HIV-1 allows for Rev-dependent mRNA export from the nucleus to the cytoplasm.
   6420..6520    +  CDS            Rev (fragment): human immunodeficiency virus 1 (HIV-1) Rev protein; rev; enhances nuclear export of unspliced and incompletely spliced viral mRNAs
   6570..6810    +  promoter       U6 promoter: RNA polymerase III promoter for human U6 snRNA
   6915..7032    +  misc_feature   cPPT/CTS: central polypurine tract and central termination sequence of HIV-1
   7081..507     +  promoter       hPGK promoter (across the origin): human phosphoglycerate kinase 1 promoter
