[The description below was written by a language model from this plasmid's Addgene catalogue record and pLannotate feature annotations shown in this document.]
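Description:
pLKO.1 puro-shGPR43-2 is a third-generation-style, self-inactivating HIV-1 lentiviral RNAi vector built on the unmodified pLKO.1-puro backbone, about 7.1 kb in total. It is propagated in E. coli through a ColE1/pUC-type origin with ampicillin selection (AmpR under its own promoter). The catalogue lists it as low copy and notes that recombination-deficient strains are used, which reflects the repeated LTR sequences. An f1 origin, an SV40 origin and remnants of lac and T7/T3 elements are carried over from the parental plasmid.

The payload is a short hairpin RNA directed against human GPR43 (FFAR2, a free fatty acid receptor). It was cloned between the AgeI and EcoRI sites, both destroyed in the process, directly downstream of the human U6 RNA polymerase III promoter. The hairpin itself is not annotated in the feature table, but the gap between the U6 promoter and the cPPT/CTS element matches its expected position. Downstream, the human PGK promoter drives the puromycin N-acetyltransferase gene, so transduced or transfected mammalian cells can be selected with puromycin.

The viral genome is transcribed in packaging cells from a chimeric RSV promoter/truncated 5' LTR. It carries the Ψ packaging signal with a gag fragment, the RRE for Rev-dependent nuclear export, and the cPPT/CTS, which aids nuclear import. It ends in a ΔU3 3' LTR that inactivates LTR promoter activity after integration, followed by an SV40 polyadenylation signal. Packaging and envelope functions must be supplied in trans.

The construct is intended for stable knockdown of GPR43 in human cells. The depositor reports validation in HK-2 cells, and the "-2" in the name suggests it is one of several hairpins against this gene.
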