Addgene plasmid #239956: pLKO.1 puro-shGPR43-2
Purpose: shRNA plasmid targeting human GPR43 (sequence: 5'-GCTACGAGAACTTCACCGATA-3') for knockdown studies in mammalian cells.
Depositing lab: Weiwei Li.
Backbone
  Vector backbone: pLKO.1-puro
  Backbone manufacturer: Addgene
  Backbone size w/o insert (bp): 7000
  Total vector size (bp): 7100
  Modifications to backbone: None
  Vector type: Mammalian Expression, Lentiviral, RNAi
  Selectable markers: Puromycin
Growth in bacteria
  Bacterial resistance: Ampicillin, 100 μg/mL
  Growth temperature: 37°C
  Growth strain: NEB Stable
  Growth instructions: Depositing lab uses Stbl3 strain for stable propagation. Avoid long-term culture to prevent recombination.
  Copy number: Low Copy
Gene/Insert
  Gene/Insert name: GPR43 (alt name: FFAR2)
  gRNA/shRNA sequence: GCTACGAGAACTTCACCGATA
  Species: H. sapiens (human)
  GenBank ID: NM_005306 2867
  Entrez Gene: FFAR2 (a.k.a. FFA2R, GPR43)
  Promoter: U6
  Cloning method: Restriction Enzyme; 5′ cloning site AgeI (destroyed during cloning); 3′ cloning site EcoRI (destroyed during cloning)
  Sequencing primers: 5′ GACTATCATATGCTTACCGT; 3′ TTGGAAGGGCGATCGGTGCG
Terms and licenses: Academic/Nonprofit Terms; Industry Terms: Not Available to Industry
Depositor comments: Constructed using standard pLKO.1 backbone. Validated in HK-2 cells targeting human GPR43.
How to cite: pLKO.1 puro-shGPR43-2 was a gift from Weiwei Li (Addgene plasmid # 239956)
